Addgene plasmid #36463: Hox A13a
Depositing lab: Robert Ho. Depositing organization: University of Chicago. Publication: Tri-phasic expression of posterior Hox genes during development of pectoral fins in zebrafish: implications for the evolution of vertebrate paired appendages. Ahn D, Ho RK. Dev Biol. 2008 Oct 1;322(1):220-33. Epub 2008 Jul 3. 10.1016/j.ydbio.2008.06.032 PubMed 18638469.
Backbone
  Vector backbone: pGEM-T
  Backbone manufacturer: Promega
  Backbone size w/o insert (bp): 3000
  Vector type: Riboprobe Synthesis
Growth in bacteria
  Bacterial resistance: Ampicillin, 100 μg/mL
  Growth temperature: 37°C
  Growth strain: DH5alpha
  Copy number: Unknown
Gene/Insert
  Gene/Insert name: hoxA13a (alt name: homeobox A13a)
  Species: D. rerio (zebrafish)
  Mutation: contains aa102-290; M107T
  GenBank ID: 570239
  Entrez Gene: hoxa13a (a.k.a. hoxa13)
  Promoter: T7
  Cloning method: Restriction Enzyme; 5′ cloning site XbaI (not destroyed); 3′ cloning site None (unknown if destroyed)
  Sequencing primers: 5′ T7
Terms and licenses: Academic/Nonprofit Terms; Industry Terms: Not Available to Industry
Depositor comments: Please note that Addgene's sequencing results indicate the Hox A13a insert in this plasmid starts at amino acid 102, contains a M107T mutation and ends at aa290 when compared to GenBank entry NP_001078963.1. The depositing laboratory believes these are allelic differences common with outbred strains and this is the exact plasmid they used in the associated publication.
How to cite: Hox A13a was a gift from Robert Ho (Addgene plasmid # 36463 ; http://n2t.net/addgene:36463 ; RRID:Addgene_36463)
