[The description below was written by a language model from this plasmid's Addgene catalogue record.]
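Description:
Hox A13a is a riboprobe-synthesis plasmid built on the pGEM-T backbone, a small (about 3 kb without insert) bacterial cloning vector. It is propagated in E. coli under ampicillin selection; the record lists the copy number as unknown and provides no feature table, so the origin of replication and other backbone elements are not individually documented here.

The insert is a partial cDNA of zebrafish (Danio rerio) hoxa13a, one of the posterior Hox homeobox transcription factor genes. According to repository sequencing, the cloned fragment corresponds to amino acids 102 through 290 of the reference protein rather than the full coding region, and it carries an M107T substitution. The depositing laboratory attributes these differences to allelic variation typical of outbred zebrafish strains and states that this is the exact plasmid used in the associated study. The fragment is recorded as cloned by restriction enzyme with an XbaI site retained at the 5′ end; the 3′ cloning site is not specified. T7 is listed as the promoter, meaning that T7 RNA polymerase can be used for in vitro transcription across the insert. The record does not state the orientation of the insert relative to T7, so whether T7 transcription yields the sense or the antisense strand cannot be determined from the fields given.

The construct is not an expression vector for making protein. It serves as a template for labelled RNA probes, and the associated publication concerns the phases of posterior Hox gene expression during pectoral fin development in zebrafish. This is consistent with using the probe to detect hoxa13a transcripts by in situ hybridization in embryos.
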