>Addgene plasmid #36463 | Hox A13a | addgene partial sequence | sequence record 46665 | T7 5'-TAATACGACTCACTATAGGG-3'
GGCGGCCGCGGGAATTCGATTAATTAACCCTCACTAAAGGGAACAAAAGCTGGAGCTCCACCGCGGTGGC
GGCCGCTCTAGAACTAGTGGATCCCCCGGGCTGCAGGGATTCGGCACGAGATACTATCCTTGCCGAACGT
CCCACCACCATGGGAGTGGTGGAGGTGTAAAGACATGCGCCCAGTCCCCTGCCTCTGGTTCACCTTACGG
AGAAAAATACATGGACACATCAGCTTCTACAGGCGAAGATTATACCAGCTCACGCGCCAAGGAGTTTGCC
TTGTACTCAAGCTACGCCTCAAGTCCATATCAACCAGTTCCGAGCTATCTGGATGTTCCAGTAGTCCAGG
CAATAAGCGGGCCTTCGGAGCCCCGACATGAGTCTTTACTGCCGATGGAGAGTTACCAACCGTGGGCAAT
CACAACCAGTGGATGGAACGGACAGGTCTACTGCACCAAAGAGCAGCAACAAACGGGAAACGTGTGGAAG
TCGTCAATACCAGAGTCAGTATCCCATGGAGGGGCAGACGGCAGCTCCTTCCGCCGCGGAAGGAAGAAAC
GTGTTCCATATACCAAGGTGCAGCTGAAGGAGCTTGAACGGGAGTATGCCACTAACAAGTTTATCACCAA
GGACAAACGCAGACGGATATCCGCTCAGACCAACCTATCTGAACGACAGGTCACTATCTGAATCACTAGT
GAATTCGCGGCCGCCTGCAGGTCGACCATATGGGAGAGCTCCCAACGCGTTGGATGCATAGCTTGAGTAT
TCTATAGTGTCACCTAAATAGCTTGGCGTAATCATGGTCATAGCTGTTTCCTGTGTGAAATTGTTATCCG
CTCACAATTCCACACAACATACGAGCCGGAAGCATAAAGTGTAA
